Addgene plasmid #116077: CMV-TO-RasTEVP
Purpose: Expresses an engineered TEV protease
Depositing lab: Michael Elowitz. Depositing organization: California Institute of Technology. Publication: Programmable protein circuits in living cells. Gao XJ, Chong LS, Kim MS, Elowitz MB. Science. 2018 Sep 21;361(6408):1252-1258. doi: 10.1126/science.aat5062. PubMed 30237357.
Backbone
  Vector backbone: CMV-TO-FlpIn
  Vector type: Mammalian Expression
Growth in bacteria
  Bacterial resistance: Ampicillin, 100 μg/mL
  Growth temperature: 37°C
  Growth strain: DH5alpha
  Copy number: High Copy
Gene/Insert
  Gene/Insert name: RasTEVP
  Species: Synthetic
  Cloning method: Gibson Cloning
Terms and licenses: Academic/Nonprofit Terms; Industry Terms: Not Available to Industry
How to cite: CMV-TO-RasTEVP was a gift from Michael Elowitz (Addgene plasmid # 116077 ; http://n2t.net/addgene:116077 ; RRID:Addgene_116077)
