[The description below was written by a language model from this plasmid's Addgene catalogue record and pLannotate feature annotations shown in this document.]
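Description:
CMV-TO-RasTEVP is a mammalian expression plasmid of about 6.9 kb built on a CMV-TO-FlpIn backbone. It is propagated in E. coli through a high-copy ColE1/pUC-type origin with ampicillin selection (AmpR with its own bla promoter). The backbone also carries a partial f1 origin and remnants of lac regulatory sequence. For use in mammalian cells, an FRT site sits directly upstream of a hygromycin resistance coding sequence followed by an SV40 poly(A) signal. No complete promoter is annotated ahead of HygR. This matches the usual Flp-In design, in which FLP-mediated recombination into a genomic FRT landing site places the marker behind a resident promoter, so that hygromycin resistance reports correct single-copy integration.

The expression cassette uses the CMV enhancer and immediate early promoter, followed by two short matches to tet operator-containing promoters. This fits a "TO" (tet operator) arrangement, in which transcription is repressed in cells expressing Tet repressor and relieved by tetracycline or doxycycline, and is constitutive elsewhere. Downstream, the synthetic insert RasTEVP is annotated as a RAF1 fragment, two separate fragments of the tobacco etch virus NIa protease, and human HRAS, terminated by the bGH poly(A) signal. This layout suggests that the TEV protease is split into two parts flanked by a Ras-binding portion of RAF1 and by HRAS, which could couple protease activity to the Ras–RAF interaction. The record itself says only that the plasmid expresses an engineered TEV protease and does not give the linkers, the HRAS allele, or the mechanism. The construct was made by Gibson cloning as part of work on programmable protein circuits in living cells.
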