Features (pLannotate 1.2.2; 25 found; start..end, strand, type, name):
     33..56      +  polyA_signal   bGH poly(A) signal (fragment): bovine growth hormone polyadenylation signal
     60..81      +  promoter       SV40 promoter (fragment): SV40 enhancer and early promoter
    102..335     +  rep_origin     f1 ori (fragment) (sequence partly withheld): f1 bacteriophage origin of replication; arrow indicates direction of (+) strand synthesis
    340..387     +  protein_bind   FRT: FLP-mediated recombination occurs in the 8-bp core sequence TCTAGAAA (Turan and Bode, 2011). FLP recombinase from the Saccharomyces cerevisiae 2μ plasmid
    395..1417    +  CDS            HygR: aminoglycoside phosphotransferase from E. coli; aph(4)-Ia; confers resistance to hygromycin
   1427..1552    +  CDS            ble (fragment): BLE_KLEPN - Experimental evidence at protein level: Swiss-Prot protein existence level 1. Binding protein with a strong affinity to the bleomycin family of antibiotics. Binds to CL990; an antimitotic-antibiotic compound. From Klebsiella pneumoniae.
   1547..1668    +  polyA_signal   SV40 poly(A) signal: SV40 polyadenylation signal
   1741..1757    -  protein_bind   lac operator: The lac repressor binds to the lac operator to inhibit transcription in E. coli. This inhibition can be relieved by adding lactose or isopropyl-β-D-thiogalactopyranoside (IPTG). lac repressor encoded by lacI
   1765..1795    -  promoter       lac promoter: promoter for the E. coli lac operon
   1810..1831    -  protein_bind   CAP binding site: CAP binding activates transcription in the presence of cAMP. E. coli catabolite activator protein
   1844..1936    -  CDS            lacI (fragment): lac repressor; lacI; The lac repressor binds to the lac operator to inhibit transcription in E. coli. This inhibition can be relieved by adding lactose or isopropyl-β-D-thiogalactopyranoside (IPTG).
   2119..2707    -  rep_origin     ori: high-copy-number ColE1/pMB1/pBR322/pUC origin of replication
   2878..3738    -  CDS            AmpR: β-lactamase; bla; confers resistance to ampicillin, carbenicillin, and related antibiotics
   3739..3843    -  promoter       AmpR promoter: bla
   3902..3954    -  misc_feature   bom (fragment): basis of mobility region from pBR322
   4104..4483    +  enhancer       CMV enhancer: human cytomegalovirus immediate early enhancer
   4484..4687    +  promoter       CMV promoter: human cytomegalovirus (CMV) immediate early promoter
   4689..4708    +  promoter       PLtetO-1 promoter (fragment): modified phage lambda PL promoter with tet operator sites (Lutz and Bujard, 1997)
   4710..4729    +  promoter       PLtetO-1 promoter (fragment): modified phage lambda PL promoter with tet operator sites (Lutz and Bujard, 1997)
   4737..4770    +  promoter       TRE3GV promoter (fragment): 3rd-generation Tet-responsive promoter that can be activated by binding of Tet-On® 3G, optimized for retroviral and lentiviral vectors
   4863..5108    +  CDS            RAF1 (fragment): RAF1_HUMAN - Also known as RAF. Experimental evidence at protein level: Swiss-Prot protein existence level 1. Serine/threonine-protein kinase that acts as a regulatory link between the membrane-associated Ras GTPases and the MAPK/ERK cascade, and this critical regulatory link functions as a switch determining cell fate decisions including proliferation, differentiation, apoptosis, survival and oncogenic transformation. RAF1 activation initiates a mitogen-activated protein kinase (MAPK) cascade that comprises a sequential phosphorylation of the dual-specific MAPK kinases (MAP2K1/MEK1 and MAP2K2
   5127..5516    +  CDS            POLG_TEV (fragment): Experimental evidence at protein level: Swiss-Prot protein existence level 1. [Nuclear inclusion protein A]: has RNA-binding and proteolytic activities. From Tobacco etch virus (TEV).
   5568..5936    +  CDS            POLG_TEV (fragment): Experimental evidence at protein level: Swiss-Prot protein existence level 1. [Nuclear inclusion protein A]: has RNA-binding and proteolytic activities. From Tobacco etch virus (TEV).
   5973..6539    +  CDS            HRAS (sequence partly withheld): RASH_HUMAN - Also known as HRAS1. Experimental evidence at protein level: Swiss-Prot protein existence level 1. Involved in the activation of Ras protein signal transduction (PubMed:22821884). Ras proteins bind GDP/GTP and possess intrinsic GTPase activity (PubMed:12740440, PubMed:14500341, PubMed:9020151). From Homo sapiens (Human).
   6648..17      +  polyA_signal   bGH poly(A) signal (across the origin): bovine growth hormone polyadenylation signal
>Addgene plasmid #116077 | CMV-TO-RasTEVP | addgene full sequence | sequence record 224918 | Addgene NGS Result
TGCGGTGGGCTCTATGGAGATCTATCGATGTTCTGGGGATGCGGTGGGCTCTATGGCTTCTGAGGCGGAA
AGAACCAGCTGGGGCTCTAGGGGGTATCCCC
[124 nt withheld, positions 102-225]
C
[91 nt withheld, positions 227-317]
AGGGTGATGGTTCACGTACCTAGAAGTTCCTATTCCGAAGTTCCTATTCTCTAGAAAGTATAGGAACTTC
CTTGGCCAAAAAGCCTGAACTCACCGCGACGTCTGTCGAGAAGTTTCTGATCGAAAAGTTCGACAGCGTC
TCCGACCTGATGCAGCTCTCGGAGGGCGAAGAATCTCGTGCTTTCAGCTTCGATGTAGGAGGGCGTGGAT
ATGTCCTGCGGGTAAATAGCTGCGCCGATGGTTTCTACAAAGATCGTTATGTTTATCGGCACTTTGCATC
GGCCGCGCTCCCGATTCCGGAAGTGCTTGACATTGGGGAATTCAGCGAGAGCCTGACCTATTGCATCTCC
CGCCGTGCACAGGGTGTCACGTTGCAAGACCTGCCTGAAACCGAACTGCCCGCTGTTCTGCAGCCGGTCG
CGGAGGCCATGGATGCGATCGCTGCGGCCGATCTTAGCCAGACGAGCGGGTTCGGCCCATTCGGACCGCA
AGGAATCGGTCAATACACTACATGGCGTGATTTCATATGCGCGATTGCTGATCCCCATGTGTATCACTGG
CAAACTGTGATGGACGACACCGTCAGTGCGTCCGTCGCGCAGGCTCTCGATGAGCTGATGCTTTGGGCCG
AGGACTGCCCCGAAGTCCGGCACCTCGTGCACGCGGATTTCGGCTCCAACAATGTCCTGACGGACAATGG
CCGCATAACAGCGGTCATTGACTGGAGCGAGGCGATGTTCGGGGATTCCCAATACGAGGTCGCCAACATC
TTCTTCTGGAGGCCGTGGTTGGCTTGTATGGAGCAGCAGACGCGCTACTTCGAGCGGAGGCATCCGGAGC
TTGCAGGATCGCCGCGGCTCCGGGCGTATATGCTCCGCATTGGTCTTGACCAACTCTATCAGAGCTTGGT
TGACGGCAATTTCGATGATGCAGCTTGGGCGCAGGGTCGATGCGACGCAATCGTCCGATCCGGAGCCGGG
ACTGTCGGGCGTACACAAATCGCCCGCAGAAGCGCGGCCGTCTGGACCGATGGCTGTGTAGAAGTACTCG
CCGATAGTGGAAACCGACGCCCCAGCACTCGTCCGAGGGCAAAGGAATAGCACGTACTACGAGATTTCGA
TTCCACCGCCGCCTTCTATGAAAGGTTGGGCTTCGGAATCGTTTTCCGGGACGCCGGCTGGATGATCCTC
CAGCGCGGGGATCTCATGCTGGAGTTCTTCGCCCACCCCAACTTGTTTATTGCAGCTTATAATGGTTACA
AATAAAGCAATAGCATCACAAATTTCACAAATAAAGCATTTTTTTCACTGCATTCTAGTTGTGGTTTGTC
CAAACTCATCAATGTATCTTATCATGTCTGTATACCGTCGACCTCTAGCTAGAGCTTGGCGTAATCATGG
TCATAGCTGTTTCCTGTGTGAAATTGTTATCCGCTCACAATTCCACACAACATACGAGCCGGAAGCATAA
AGTGTAAAGCCTGGGGTGCCTAATGAGTGAGCTAACTCACATTAATTGCGTTGCGCTCACTGCCCGCTTT
CCAGTCGGGAAACCTGTCGTGCCAGCTGCATTAATGAATCGGCCAACGCGCGGGGAGAGGCGGTTTGCGT
ATTGGGCGCTCTTCCGCTTCCTCGCTCACTGACTCGCTGCGCTCGGTCGTTCGGCTGCGGCGAGCGGTAT
CAGCTCACTCAAAGGCGGTAATACGGTTATCCACAGAATCAGGGGATAACGCAGGAAAGAACATGTGAGC
AAAAGGCCAGCAAAAGGCCAGGAACCGTAAAAAGGCCGCGTTGCTGGCGTTTTTCCATAGGCTCCGCCCC
CCTGACGAGCATCACAAAAATCGACGCTCAAGTCAGAGGTGGCGAAACCCGACAGGACTATAAAGATACC
AGGCGTTTCCCCCTGGAAGCTCCCTCGTGCGCTCTCCTGTTCCGACCCTGCCGCTTACCGGATACCTGTC
CGCCTTTCTCCCTTCGGGAAGCGTGGCGCTTTCTCATAGCTCACGCTGTAGGTATCTCAGTTCGGTGTAG
GTCGTTCGCTCCAAGCTGGGCTGTGTGCACGAACCCCCCGTTCAGCCCGACCGCTGCGCCTTATCCGGTA
ACTATCGTCTTGAGTCCAACCCGGTAAGACACGACTTATCGCCACTGGCAGCAGCCACTGGTAACAGGAT
TAGCAGAGCGAGGTATGTAGGCGGTGCTACAGAGTTCTTGAAGTGGTGGCCTAACTACGGCTACACTAGA
AGAACAGTATTTGGTATCTGCGCTCTGCTGAAGCCAGTTACCTTCGGAAAAAGAGTTGGTAGCTCTTGAT
CCGGCAAACAAACCACCGCTGGTAGCGGTGGTTTTTTTGTTTGCAAGCAGCAGATTACGCGCAGAAAAAA
AGGATCTCAAGAAGATCCTTTGATCTTTTCTACGGGGTCTGACGCTCAGTGGAACGAAAACTCACGTTAA
GGGATTTTGGTCATGAGATTATCAAAAAGGATCTTCACCTAGATCCTTTTAAATTAAAAATGAAGTTTTA
AATCAATCTAAAGTATATATGAGTAAACTTGGTCTGACAGTTACCAATGCTTAATCAGTGAGGCACCTAT
CTCAGCGATCTGTCTATTTCGTTCATCCATAGTTGCCTGACTCCCCGTCGTGTAGATAACTACGATACGG
GAGGGCTTACCATCTGGCCCCAGTGCTGCAATGATACCGCGAGACCCACGCTCACCGGCTCCAGATTTAT
CAGCAATAAACCAGCCAGCCGGAAGGGCCGAGCGCAGAAGTGGTCCTGCAACTTTATCCGCCTCCATCCA
GTCTATTAATTGTTGCCGGGAAGCTAGAGTAAGTAGTTCGCCAGTTAATAGTTTGCGCAACGTTGTTGCC
ATTGCTACAGGCATCGTGGTGTCACGCTCGTCGTTTGGTATGGCTTCATTCAGCTCCGGTTCCCAACGAT
CAAGGCGAGTTACATGATCCCCCATGTTGTGCAAAAAAGCGGTTAGCTCCTTCGGTCCTCCGATCGTTGT
CAGAAGTAAGTTGGCCGCAGTGTTATCACTCATGGTTATGGCAGCACTGCATAATTCTCTTACTGTCATG
CCATCCGTAAGATGCTTTTCTGTGACTGGTGAGTACTCAACCAAGTCATTCTGAGAATAGTGTATGCGGC
GACCGAGTTGCTCTTGCCCGGCGTCAATACGGGATAATACCGCGCCACATAGCAGAACTTTAAAAGTGCT
CATCATTGGAAAACGTTCTTCGGGGCGAAAACTCTCAAGGATCTTACCGCTGTTGAGATCCAGTTCGATG
TAACCCACTCGTGCACCCAACTGATCTTCAGCATCTTTTACTTTCACCAGCGTTTCTGGGTGAGCAAAAA
CAGGAAGGCAAAATGCCGCAAAAAAGGGAATAAGGGCGACACGGAAATGTTGAATACTCATACTCTTCCT
TTTTCAATATTATTGAAGCATTTATCAGGGTTATTGTCTCATGAGCGGATACATATTTGAATGTATTTAG
AAAAATAAACAAATAGGGGTTCCGCGCACATTTCCCCGAAAAGTGCCACCTGACGTCGACGGATCGGGAG
ATCTCCCGATCCCCTATGGTGCACTCTCAGTACAATCTGCTCTGATGCCGCATAGTTAAGCCAGTATCTG
CTCCCTGCTTGTGTGTTGGAGGTCGCTGAGTAGTGCGCGAGCAAAATTTAAGCTACAACAAGGCAAGGCT
TGACCGACAATTGCATGAAGAATCTGCTTAGGGTTAGGCGTTTTGCGCTGCTTCGTACGGGCCAGATATA
CGCGTTGACATTGATTATTGACTAGTTATTAATAGTAATCAATTACGGGGTCATTAGTTCATAGCCCATA
TATGGAGTTCCGCGTTACATAACTTACGGTAAATGGCCCGCCTGGCTGACCGCCCAACGACCCCCGCCCA
TTGACGTCAATAATGACGTATGTTCCCATAGTAACGCCAATAGGGACTTTCCATTGACGTCAATGGGTGG
AGTATTTACGGTAAACTGCCCACTTGGCAGTACATCAAGTGTATCATATGCCAAGTACGCCCCCTATTGA
CGTCAATGACGGTAAATGGCCCGCCTGGCATTATGCCCAGTACATGACCTTATGGGACTTTCCTACTTGG
CAGTACATCTACGTATTAGTCATCGCTATTACCATGGTGATGCGGTTTTGGCAGTACATCAATGGGCGTG
GATAGCGGTTTGACTCACGGGGATTTCCAAGTCTCCACCCCATTGACGTCAATGGGAGTTTGTTTTGGCA
CCAAAATCAACGGGACTTTCCAAAATGTCGTAACAACTCCGCCCCATTGACGCAAATGGGCGGTAGGCGT
GTACGGTGGGAGGTCTATATAAGCAGAGCTCTCCCTATCAGTGATAGAGATCTCCCTATCAGTGATAGAG
ATCGTCGACGAGCTCGTTTAGTGAACCGTCAGATCGCCTGGAGACGCCATCCACGCTGTTTTGACCTCCA
TAGAAGACACCGGGACCGATCCAGCCTCCGGACTCTAGCGTTTAAACTTAAGCTTCGCCACCATGGATCC
GAGTAAGACGTCAAACACAATCGCCGTTTTTCTCCCCAATAAACAGCGGACCGTGGTAAACGTCCGAAAC
GGGATGAGTCTCCACGACTGTCTGATGAAAGCCTTGAAGGTGAGGGGGCTTCAGCCTGAATGTTGCGCTG
TCTTTCGCCTTCTCCACGAACACAAGGGCGCAAAGGCGAGGCTTGACTGGAATACAGACGCTGCAAGTTT
GATTGGGGAAGAACTTCAGGTCGATTTCCTCACCGGCGGTGGATCCGAAACCGTGCGGTTTCAATCCGGT
GGCTCAGGGAGCAAGAGTATGAGTTCTATGGTGTCCGACACTAGCTGCACGTTCCCCTCAAGTGATGGGA
TATTCTGGAAACACTGGATACAGACTAAAGACGGACAGTGTGGAAGCCCATTGGTTTCCACCCGAGATGG
TTTTATCGTGGGTATCCATAGCGCCTCTAATTTCACAAACACGAACAACTATTTCACTTCAGTGCCCAAA
AACTTTATGGAGCTGCTCACAAACCAAGAAGCGCAGCAGTGGGTAAGCGGTTGGAGACTTAACGCTGACT
CAGTTCTCTGGGGGGGGCACAAAGTATTCATGGTAAAGCCAGAGGAGCCATTCCAACCAGTCAAAGAAGC
CACACAACTTATGAACGAAGGGCGGGGAAGCCTGTTGACATGCGGGGATGTAGAAGAGAATCCAGGCCCC
GGGGAGAGTTTGTTTAAGGGGCCAAGGGACTATAACCCAATATCATCCACTATTTGCCACCTCACTAACG
AGAGCGATGGACATACAACCTCTCTCTACGGGATAGGCTTCGGTCCTTTCATCATTACCAATAAGCATCT
GTTTCGCCGAAACAACGGTACTCTTCTGGTTCAATCTCTTCATGGTGTCTTCAAGGTGAAAAACACCACT
ACGCTTCAGCAACACCTGATTGATGGTAGGGATATGATAATTATCAGAATGCCGAAAGATTTCCCACCTT
TTCCACAGAAGCTGAAATTCAGGGAACCGCAGAGAGAGGAGAGGATTTGTTTGGTAACGACCAACTTCCA
GACGGGCTCTGGCAGCAGCGAGACGGTTAGATTCCAGAGTGGAGGCGGTGGAGCT
[498 nt withheld, positions 5973-6470]
AAGTTGCGCAAGTTGAACCCCCCTGACGAAAGTGGCCCAGGCTGCATGAGTTGTAAATGCGTCCTCAGCT
AGCTCGAGGAGGGCCCGAACAAAAACTCATCTCAGAAGAGGATCTGAATAGCGCCGTCGACCATCATCAT
AATCATCATTGAGTTTAAACCCGCTGATCAGCCTCGACTGTGCCTTCTAGTTGCCAGCCATCTGTTGTTT
GCCCCTCCCCCGTGCCTTCCTTGACCCTGGAAGGTGCCACTCCCACTGTCCTTTCCTAATAAAATGAGGA
AATTGCATCGCATTGTCTGAGTAGGTGTCATTCTATTCTGGGGGGTGGGGTGGGGCAGGACAGCAAGGGG
GAGGATTGGGAAGACAATAGCAGGCATGCTGGGGA
